>Addgene plasmid #170103 | pET-PE2-His (IK1822) | addgene full sequence | sequence record 332603 | Addgene NGS Result
GGGTCTTGAGGGGTTTTTTGCTGAAAGGAGGAACTATATCCGGATTGGCGAATGGG
[124 nt withheld, positions 57-180]
C
[91 nt withheld, positions 182-272]
A
[49 nt withheld, positions 274-322]
CCTTTGACGTTGGAGTCCACGTTCTTT
[37 nt withheld, positions 350-386]
ACCCTATCTCGGTCTATTCTTTTGATTTATAAGGGATTTTGCCGATTTCGGCCTATTGGTTAAAAAATGA
GCTGATTTAACAAAAATTTAACGCGAATTTTAACAAAATATTAACGCTTACAATTTAGGTGGCACTTTTC
GGGGAAATGTGCGCGGAACCCCTATTTGTTTATTTTTCTAAATACATTCAAATATGTATCCGCTCATGAA
TTAATTCTTAGAAAAACTCATCGAGCATCAAATGAAACTGCAATTTATTCATATCAGGATTATCAATACC
ATATTTTTGAAAAAGCCGTTTCTGTAATGAAGGAGAAAACTCACCGAGGCAGTTCCATAGGATGGCAAGA
TCCTGGTATCGGTCTGCGATTCCGACTCGTCCAACATCAATACAACCTATTAATTTCCCCTCGTCAAAAA
TAAGGTTATCAAGTGAGAAATCACCATGAGTGACGACTGAATCCGGTGAGAATGGCAAAAGTTTATGCAT
TTCTTTCCAGACTTGTTCAACAGGCCAGCCATTACGCTCGTCATCAAAATCACTCGCATCAACCAAACCG
TTATTCATTCGTGATTGCGCCTGAGCGAGACGAAATACGCGATCGCTGTTAAAAGGACAATTACAAACAG
GAATCGAATGCAACCGGCGCAGGAACACTGCCAGCGCATCAACAATATTTTCACCTGAATCAGGATATTC
TTCTAATACCTGGAATGCTGTTTTCCCGGGGATCGCAGTGGTGAGTAACCATGCATCATCAGGAGTACGG
ATAAAATGCTTGATGGTCGGAAGAGGCATAAATTCCGTCAGCCAGTTTAGTCTGACCATCTCATCTGTAA
CATCATTGGCAACGCTACCTTTGCCATGTTTCAGAAACAACTCTGGCGCATCGGGCTTCCCATACAATCG
ATAGATTGTCGCACCTGATTGCCCGACATTATCGCGAGCCCATTTATACCCATATAAATCAGCATCCATG
TTGGAATTTAATCGCGGCCTAGAGCAAGACGTTTCCCGTTGAATATGGCTCATAACACCCCTTGTATTAC
TGTTTATGTAAGCAGACAGTTTTATTGTTCATGACCAAAATCCCTTAACGTGAGTTTTCGTTCCACTGAG
CGTCAGACCCCGTAGAAAAGATCAAAGGATCTTCTTGAGATCCTTTTTTTCTGCGCGTAATCTGCTGCTT
GCAAACAAAAAAACCACCGCTACCAGCGGTGGTTTGTTTGCCGGATCAAGAGCTACCAACTCTTTTTCCG
AAGGTAACTGGCTTCAGCAGAGCGCAGATACCAAATACTGTCCTTCTAGTGTAGCCGTAGTTAGGCCACC
ACTTCAAGAACTCTGTAGCACCGCCTACATACCTCGCTCTGCTAATCCTGTTACCAGTGGCTGCTGCCAG
TGGCGATAAGTCGTGTCTTACCGGGTTGGACTCAAGACGATAGTTACCGGATAAGGCGCAGCGGTCGGGC
TGAACGGGGGGTTCGTGCACACAGCCCAGCTTGGAGCGAACGACCTACACCGAACTGAGATACCTACAGC
GTGAGCTATGAGAAAGCGCCACGCTTCCCGAAGGGAGAAAGGCGGACAGGTATCCGGTAAGCGGCAGGGT
CGGAACAGGAGAGCGCACGAGGGAGCTTCCAGGGGGAAACGCCTGGTATCTTTATAGTCCTGTCGGGTTT
CGCCACCTCTGACTTGAGCGTCGATTTTTGTGATGCTCGTCAGGGGGGCGGAGCCTATGGAAAAACGCCA
GCAACGCGGCCTTTTTACGGTTCCTGGCCTTTTGCTGGCCTTTTGCTCACATGTTCTTTCCTGCGTTATC
CCCTGATTCTGTGGATAACCGTATTACCGCCTTTGAGTGAGCTGATACCGCTCGCCGCAGCCGAACGACC
GAGCGCAGCGAGTCAGTGAGCGAGGAAGCGGAAGAGCGCCTGATGCGGTATTTTCTCCTTACGCATCTGT
GCGGTATTTCACACCGCAATGGTGCACTCTCAGTACAATCTGCTCTGATGCCGCATAGTTAAGCCAGTAT
ACACTCCGCTATCGCTACGTGACTGGGTCATGGCTGCGCCCCGACACCCGCCAACACCCGCTGACGCGCC
CTGACGGGCTTGTCTGCTCCCGGCATCCGCTTACAGACAAGCTGTGACCGTCTCCGGGAGCTGCATGTGT
CAGAGGTTTTCACCGTCATCACCGAAACGCGCGAGGCAGCTGCGGTAAAGCTCATCAGCGTGGTCGTGAA
GCGATTCACAGATGTCTGCCTGTTCATCCGCGTCCAGCTCGTTGAGTTTCTCCAGAAGCGTTAATGTCTG
GCTTCTGATAAAGCGGGCCATGTTAAGGGCGGTTTTTTCCTGTTTGGTCACTGATGCCTCCGTGTAAGGG
GGATTTCTGTTCATGGGGGTAATGATACCGATGAAACGAGAGAGGATGCTCACGATACGGGTTACTGATG
ATGAACATGCCCGGTTACTGGAACGTTGTGAGGGTAAACAACTGGCGGTATGGATGCGGCGGGACCAGAG
AAAAATCACTCAGGGTCAATGCCAGCGCTTCGTTAATACAGATGTAGGTGTTCCACAGGGTAGCCAGCAG
CATCCTGCGATGCAGATCCGGAACATAATGGTGCAGGGCGCTGACTTCCGCGTTTCCAGACTTTACGAAA
CACGGAAACCGAAGACCATTCATGTTGTTGCTCAGGTCGCAGACGTTTTGCAGCAGCAGTCGCTTCACGT
TCGCTCGCGTATCGGTGATTCATTCTGCTAACCAGTAAGGCAACCCCGCCAGCCTAGCCGGGTCCTCAAC
GACAGGAGCACGATCATGCGCACCCGTGGGGCCGCCATGCCGGCGATAATGGCCTGCTTCTCGCCGAAAC
GTTTGGTGGCGGGACCAGTGACGAAGGCTTGAGCGAGGGCGTGCAAGATTCCGAATACCGCAAGCGACAG
GCCGATCATCGTCGCGCTCCAGCGAAAGCGGTCCTCGCCGAAAATGACCCAGAGCGCTGCCGGCACCTGT
CCTACGAGTTGCATGATAAAGAAGACAGTCATAAGTGCGGCGACGATAGTCATGCCCCGCGCCCACCGGA
AGGAGCTGACTGGGTTGAAGGCTCTCAAGGGCATCGGTCGAGATCCCGGTGCCTAATGAGTGAGCTAACT
TACATTAATTGCGTTGCGCTCACTGCCCGCTTTCCAGTCGGGAAACCTGTCGTGCCAGCTGCATTAATGA
ATCGGCCAACGCGCGGGGAGAGGCGGTTTGCGTATTGGGCGCCAGGGTGGTTTTTCTTTTCACCAGTGAG
ACGGGCAACAGCTGATTGCCCTTCACCGCCTGGCCCTGAGAGAGTTGCAGCAAGCGGTCCACGCTGGTTT
GCCCCAGCAGGCGAAAATCCTGTTTGATGGTGGTTAACGGCGGGATATAACATGAGCTGTCTTCGGTATC
GTCGTATCCCACTACCGAGATATCCGCACCAACGCGCAGCCCGGACTCGGTAATGGCGCGCATTGCGCCC
AGCGCCATCTGATCGTTGGCAACCAGCATCGCAGTGGGAACGATGCCCTCATTCAGCATTTGCATGGTTT
GTTGAAAACCGGACATGGCACTCCAGTCGCCTTCCCGTTCCGCTATCGGCTGAATTTGATTGCGAGTGAG
ATATTTATGCCAGCCAGCCAGACGCAGACGCGCCGAGACAGAACTTAATGGGCCCGCTAACAGCGCGATT
TGCTGGTGACCCAATGCGACCAGATGCTCCACGCCCAGTCGCGTACCGTCTTCATGGGAGAAAATAATAC
TGTTGATGGGTGTCTGGTCAGAGACATCAAGAAATAACGCCGGAACATTAGTGCAGGCAGCTTCCACAGC
AATGGCATCCTGGTCATCCAGCGGATAGTTAATGATCAGCCCACTGACGCGTTGCGCGAGAAGATTGTGC
ACCGCCGCTTTACAGGCTTCGACGCCGCTTCGTTCTACCATCGACACCACCACGCTGGCACCCAGTTGAT
CGGCGCGAGATTTAATCGCCGCGACAATTTGCGACGGCGCGTGCAGGGCCAGACTGGAGGTGGCAACGCC
AATCAGCAACGACTGTTTGCCCGCCAGTTGTTGTGCCACGCGGTTGGGAATGTAATTCAGCTCCGCCATC
GCCGCTTCCACTTTTTCCCGCGTTTTCGCAGAAACGTGGCTGGCCTGGTTCACCACGCGGGAAACGGTCT
GATAAGAGACACCGGCATACTCTGCGACATCGTATAACGTTACTGGTTTCACATTCACCACCCTGAATTG
ACTCTCTTCCGGGCGCTATCATGCCATACCGCGAAAGGTTTTGCGCCATTCGATGGTGTCCGGGATCTCG
ACGCTCTCCCTTATGCGACTCCTGCATTAGGAAGCAGCCCAGTAGTAGGTTGAGGCCGTTGAGCACCGCC
GCCGCAAGGAATGGTGCATGCAAGGAGATGGCGCCCAACAGTCCCCCGGCCACGGGGCCTGCCACCATAC
CCACGCCGAAACAAGCGCTCATGAGCCCGAAGTGGCGAGCCCGATCTTCCCCATCGGTGATGTCGGCGAT
ATAGGCGCCAGCAACCGCACCTGTGGCGCCGGTGATGCCGGCCACGATGCGTCCGGCGTAGAGGATCGAG
ATCTCGATCCCGCGAAATTAATACGACTCACTATAGGGGAATTGTGAGCGGATAACAATTCCCCTCTAGA
AATAATTTTGTTTAACTTTAAGAAGGAGATATACCATGAAACGGACAGCCGACGGAAGCGAGTTCGAGTC
ACCAAAGAAGAAGCGGAAAGTCGATAAGAAATACTCAATAGGCTTAGATATCGGCACAAATAGCGTCGGA
TGGGCGGTGATCACTGATGAATATAAGGTTCCGTCTAAAAAGTTCAAGGTTCTGGGAAATACAGACCGCC
ACAGTATCAAAAAAAATCTTATAGGGGCTCTTTTATTTGACAGTGGAGAGACAGCGGAAGCGACTCGTCT
CAAACGGACAGCTCGTAGAAGGTATACACGTCGGAAGAATCGTATTTGTTATCTACAGGAGATTTTTTCA
AATGAGATGGCGAAAGTAGATGATAGTTTCTTTCATCGACTTGAAGAGTCTTTTTTGGTGGAAGAAGACA
AGAAGCATGAACGTCATCCTATTTTTGGAAATATAGTAGATGAAGTTGCTTATCATGAGAAATATCCAAC
TATCTATCATCTGCGAAAAAAATTGGTAGATTCTACTGATAAAGCGGATTTGCGCTTAATCTATTTGGCC
TTAGCGCATATGATTAAGTTTCGTGGTCATTTTTTGATTGAGGGAGATTTAAATCCTGATAATAGTGATG
TGGACAAACTATTTATCCAGTTGGTACAAACCTACAATCAATTATTTGAAGAAAACCCTATTAACGCAAG
TGGAGTAGATGCTAAAGCGATTCTTTCTGCACGATTGAGTAAATCAAGACGATTAGAAAATCTCATTGCT
CAGCTCCCCGGTGAGAAGAAAAATGGCTTATTTGGGAATCTCATTGCTTTGTCATTGGGTTTGACCCCTA
ATTTTAAATCAAATTTTGATTTGGCAGAAGATGCTAAATTACAGCTTTCAAAAGATACTTACGATGATGA
TTTAGATAATTTATTGGCGCAAATTGGAGATCAATATGCTGATTTGTTTTTGGCAGCTAAGAATTTATCA
GATGCTATTTTACTTTCAGATATCCTAAGAGTAAATACTGAAATAACTAAGGCTCCCCTATCAGCTTCAA
TGATTAAACGCTACGATGAACATCATCAAGACTTGACTCTTTTAAAAGCTTTAGTTCGACAACAACTTCC
AGAAAAGTATAAAGAAATCTTTTTTGATCAATCAAAAAACGGATATGCAGGTTATATTGATGGGGGAGCT
AGCCAAGAAGAATTTTATAAATTTATCAAACCAATTTTAGAAAAAATGGATGGTACTGAGGAATTATTGG
TGAAACTAAATCGTGAAGATTTGCTGCGCAAGCAACGGACCTTTGACAACGGCTCTATTCCCCATCAAAT
TCACTTGGGTGAGCTGCATGCTATTTTGAGAAGACAAGAAGACTTTTATCCATTTTTAAAAGACAATCGT
GAGAAGATTGAAAAAATCTTGACTTTTCGAATTCCTTATTATGTTGGTCCATTGGCGCGTGGCAATAGTC
GTTTTGCATGGATGACTCGGAAGTCTGAAGAAACAATTACCCCATGGAATTTTGAAGAAGTTGTCGATAA
AGGTGCTTCAGCTCAATCATTTATTGAACGCATGACAAACTTTGATAAAAATCTTCCAAATGAAAAAGTA
CTACCAAAACATAGTTTGCTTTATGAGTATTTTACGGTTTATAACGAATTGACAAAGGTCAAATATGTTA
CTGAAGGAATGCGAAAACCAGCATTTCTTTCAGGTGAACAGAAGAAAGCCATTGTTGATTTACTCTTCAA
AACAAATCGAAAAGTAACCGTTAAGCAATTAAAAGAAGATTATTTCAAAAAAATAGAATGTTTTGATAGT
GTTGAAATTTCAGGAGTTGAAGATAGATTTAATGCTTCATTAGGTACCTACCATGATTTGCTAAAAATTA
TTAAAGATAAAGATTTTTTGGATAATGAAGAAAATGAAGATATCTTAGAGGATATTGTTTTAACATTGAC
CTTATTTGAAGATAGGGAGATGATTGAGGAAAGACTTAAAACATATGCTCACCTCTTTGATGATAAGGTG
ATGAAACAGCTTAAACGTCGCCGTTATACTGGTTGGGGACGTTTGTCTCGAAAATTGATTAATGGTATTA
GGGATAAGCAATCTGGCAAAACAATATTAGATTTTTTGAAATCAGATGGTTTTGCCAATCGCAATTTTAT
GCAGCTGATCCATGATGATAGTTTGACATTTAAAGAAGACATTCAAAAAGCACAAGTGTCTGGACAAGGC
GATAGTTTACATGAACATATTGCAAATTTAGCTGGTAGCCCTGCTATTAAAAAAGGTATTTTACAGACTG
TAAAAGTTGTTGATGAATTGGTCAAAGTAATGGGGCGGCATAAGCCAGAAAATATCGTTATTGAAATGGC
ACGTGAAAATCAGACAACTCAAAAGGGCCAGAAAAATTCGCGAGAGCGTATGAAACGAATCGAAGAAGGT
ATCAAAGAATTAGGAAGTCAGATTCTTAAAGAGCATCCTGTTGAAAATACTCAATTGCAAAATGAAAAGC
TCTATCTCTATTATCTCCAAAATGGAAGAGACATGTATGTGGACCAAGAATTAGATATTAATCGTTTAAG
TGATTATGATGTCGATGCAATTGTTCCACAAAGTTTCCTTAAAGACGATTCAATAGACAATAAGGTCTTA
ACGCGTTCTGATAAAAATCGTGGTAAATCGGATAACGTTCCAAGTGAAGAAGTAGTCAAAAAGATGAAAA
ACTATTGGAGACAACTTCTAAACGCCAAGTTAATCACTCAACGTAAGTTTGATAATTTAACGAAAGCTGA
ACGTGGAGGTTTGAGTGAACTTGATAAAGCTGGTTTTATCAAACGCCAATTGGTTGAAACTCGCCAAATC
ACTAAGCATGTGGCACAAATTTTGGATAGTCGCATGAATACTAAATACGATGAAAATGATAAACTTATTC
GAGAGGTTAAAGTGATTACCTTAAAATCTAAATTAGTTTCTGACTTCCGAAAAGATTTCCAATTCTATAA
AGTACGTGAGATTAACAATTACCATCATGCCCATGATGCGTATCTAAATGCCGTCGTTGGAACTGCTTTG
ATTAAGAAATATCCAAAACTTGAATCGGAGTTTGTCTATGGTGATTATAAAGTTTATGATGTTCGTAAAA
TGATTGCTAAGTCTGAGCAAGAAATAGGCAAAGCAACCGCAAAATATTTCTTTTACTCTAATATCATGAA
CTTCTTCAAAACAGAAATTACACTTGCAAATGGAGAGATTCGCAAACGCCCTCTAATCGAAACTAATGGG
GAAACTGGAGAAATTGTCTGGGATAAAGGGCGAGATTTTGCCACAGTGCGCAAAGTATTGTCCATGCCCC
AAGTCAATATTGTCAAGAAAACAGAAGTACAGACAGGCGGATTCTCCAAGGAGTCAATTTTACCAAAAAG
AAATTCGGACAAGCTTATTGCTCGTAAAAAAGACTGGGATCCAAAAAAATATGGTGGTTTTGATAGTCCA
ACGGTAGCTTATTCAGTCCTAGTGGTTGCTAAGGTGGAAAAAGGGAAATCGAAGAAGTTAAAATCCGTTA
AAGAGTTACTAGGGATCACAATTATGGAAAGAAGTTCCTTTGAAAAAAATCCGATTGACTTTTTAGAAGC
TAAAGGATATAAGGAAGTTAAAAAAGACTTAATCATTAAACTACCTAAATATAGTCTTTTTGAGTTAGAA
AACGGTCGTAAACGGATGCTGGCTAGTGCCGGAGAATTACAAAAAGGAAATGAGCTGGCTCTGCCAAGCA
AATATGTGAATTTTTTATATTTAGCTAGTCATTATGAAAAGTTGAAGGGTAGTCCAGAAGATAACGAACA
AAAACAATTGTTTGTGGAGCAGCATAAGCATTATTTAGATGAGATTATTGAGCAAATCAGTGAATTTTCT
AAGCGTGTTATTTTAGCAGATGCCAATTTAGATAAAGTTCTTAGTGCATATAACAAACATAGAGACAAAC
CAATACGTGAACAAGCAGAAAATATTATTCATTTATTTACGTTGACGAATCTTGGAGCTCCAGCCGCATT
CAAGTATTTTGACACAACGATAGATCGCAAACGATACACTTCTACCAAGGAGGTGCTAGACGCGACACTG
ATTCACCAATCCATCACGGGATTATATGAAACTCGGATAGATTTGTCACAGCTTGGGGGTGACTCTGGAG
GATCTAGCGGAGGATCCTCTGGCAGCGAGACACCAGGAACAAGCGAGTCAGCAACACCAGAGAGCAGTGG
CGGCAGCAGCGGCGGCAGCAGCACCCTAAATATAGAAGATGAGTATCGGCTACATGAGACCTCAAAAGAG
CCAGATGTTTCTCTAGGGTCCACATGGCTGTCTGATTTTCCTCAGGCCTGGGCGGAAACCGGGGGCATGG
GACTGGCAGTTCGCCAAGCTCCTCTGATCATACCTCTGAAAGCAACCTCTACCCCCGTGTCCATAAAACA
ATACCCCATGTCACAAGAAGCCAGACTGGGGATCAAGCCCCACATACAGAGACTGTTGGACCAGGGAATA
CTGGTACCCTGCCAGTCCCCCTGGAACACGCCCCTGCTACCCGTTAAGAAACCAGGGACTAATGATTATA
GGCCTGTCCAGGATCTGAGAGAAGTCAACAAGCGGGTGGAAGACATCCACCCCACCGTGCCCAACCCTTA
CAACCTCTTGAGCGGGCTCCCACCGTCCCACCAGTGGTACACTGTGCTTGATTTAAAGGATGCCTTTTTC
TGCCTGAGACTCCACCCCACCAGTCAGCCTCTCTTCGCCTTTGAGTGGAGAGATCCAGAGATGGGAATCT
CAGGACAATTGACCTGGACCAGACTCCCACAGGGTTTCAAAAACAGTCCCACCCTGTTTAATGAGGCACT
GCACAGAGACCTAGCAGACTTCCGGATCCAGCACCCAGACTTGATCCTGCTACAGTACGTGGATGACTTA
CTGCTGGCCGCCACTTCTGAGCTAGACTGCCAACAAGGTACTCGGGCCCTGTTACAAACCCTAGGGAACC
TCGGGTATCGGGCCTCGGCCAAGAAAGCCCAAATTTGCCAGAAACAGGTCAAGTATCTGGGGTATCTTCT
AAAAGAGGGTCAGAGATGGCTGACTGAGGCCAGAAAAGAGACTGTGATGGGGCAGCCTACTCCGAAGACC
CCTCGACAACTAAGGGAGTTCCTAGGGAAGGCAGGCTTCTGTCGCCTCTTCATCCCTGGGTTTGCAGAAA
TGGCAGCCCCCCTGTACCCTCTCACCAAACCGGGGACTCTGTTTAATTGGGGCCCAGACCAACAAAAGGC
CTATCAAGAAATCAAGCAAGCTCTTCTAACTGCCCCAGCCCTGGGGTTGCCAGATTTGACTAAGCCCTTT
GAACTCTTTGTCGACGAGAAGCAGGGCTACGCCAAAGGTGTCCTAACGCAAAAACTGGGACCTTGGCGTC
GGCCGGTGGCCTACCTGTCCAAAAAGCTAGACCCAGTAGCAGCTGGGTGGCCCCCTTGCCTACGGATGGT
AGCAGCCATTGCCGTACTGACAAAGGATGCAGGCAAGCTAACCATGGGACAGCCACTAGTCATTCTGGCC
CCCCATGCAGTAGAGGCACTAGTCAAACAACCCCCCGACCGCTGGCTTTCCAACGCCCGGATGACTCACT
ATCAGGCCTTGCTTTTGGACACGGACCGGGTCCAGTTCGGACCGGTGGTAGCCCTGAACCCGGCTACGCT
GCTCCCACTGCCTGAGGAAGGGCTGCAACACAACTGCCTTGATATCCTGGCCGAAGCCCACGGAACCCGA
CCCGACCTAACGGACCAGCCGCTCCCAGACGCCGACCACACCTGGTACACGGATGGAAGCAGTCTCTTAC
AAGAGGGACAGCGTAAGGCGGGAGCTGCGGTGACCACCGAGACCGAGGTAATCTGGGCTAAAGCCCTGCC
AGCCGGGACATCCGCTCAGCGGGCTGAACTGATAGCACTCACCCAGGCCCTAAAGATGGCAGAAGGTAAG
AAGCTAAATGTTTATACTGATAGCCGTTATGCTTTTGCTACTGCCCATATCCATGGAGAAATATACAGAA
GGCGTGGGTGGCTCACATCAGAAGGCAAAGAGATCAAAAATAAAGACGAGATCTTGGCCCTACTAAAAGC
CCTCTTTCTGCCCAAAAGACTTAGCATAATCCATTGTCCAGGACATCAAAAGGGACACAGCGCCGAGGCT
AGAGGCAACCGGATGGCTGACCAAGCGGCCCGAAAGGCAGCCATCACAGAGACTCCAGACACCTCTACCC
TCCTCATAGAAAATTCATCACCCTCTGGCGGCTCAAAAAGAACCGCCGACGGCAGCGAATTCGAGCCCAA
GAAGAAGAGGAAAGTCGGCAGCAGCCATCATCATCATCATCACTAAGCGGCCGCACTCGAGCACCACCAC
CACCACCACTGAGATCCGGCTGCTAACAAAGCCCGAAAGGAAGCTGAGTTGGCTGCTGCCACCGCTGAGC
AATAACTAGCATAACCCCTTGGGGCCTCTAAAC
Features (pLannotate 1.2.2; 20 found; start..end, strand, type, name):
     57..485     +  rep_origin     f1 ori (sequence partly withheld): f1 bacteriophage origin of replication; arrow indicates direction of (+) strand synthesis
    538..595     +  promoter       AmpR promoter (fragment): bla
    604..1419    -  CDS            KanR: aminoglycoside phosphotransferase; aph(3')-Ia; confers resistance to kanamycin in bacteria or G418 (Geneticin®) in eukaryotes
   1541..2129    +  rep_origin     ori: high-copy-number ColE1/pMB1/pBR322/pUC origin of replication
   2315..2454    -  misc_feature   bom: basis of mobility region from pBR322
   2556..2747    -  CDS            rop: Rop protein, which maintains plasmids at low copy number; rop
   2764..3144    +  CDS            YPB1_ECOLX: Protein predicted: Swiss-Prot protein existence level 4. From Escherichia coli.
   3216..3507    -  CDS            TcR (fragment): tetracycline efflux protein; tet; confers resistance to tetracycline
   3522..3543    -  protein_bind   CAP binding site: CAP binding activates transcription in the presence of cAMP. E. coli catabolite activator protein
   3556..4638    -  CDS            lacI: lac repressor; lacI; The lac repressor binds to the lac operator to inhibit transcription in E. coli. This inhibition can be relieved by adding lactose or isopropyl-β-D-thiogalactopyranoside (IPTG).
   4639..4716    -  promoter       lacI promoter: lacI
   4724..5003    -  CDS            TcR (fragment): tetracycline efflux protein; tet; confers resistance to tetracycline
   5025..5043    +  promoter       T7 promoter: promoter for bacteriophage T7 RNA polymerase
   5044..5068    +  protein_bind   lac operator: The lac repressor binds to the lac operator to inhibit transcription in E. coli. This inhibition can be relieved by adding lactose or isopropyl-β-D-thiogalactopyranoside (IPTG). lac repressor encoded by lacI
   5083..5105    +  RBS            RBS: efficient ribosome binding site from bacteriophage T7 gene 10 (Olins and Rangwala, 1989)
   5169..9181    +  CDS            Cas9(H840A) (fragment): nickase mutant of the Cas9 endonuclease from the Streptococcus pyogenes Type II CRISPR/Cas system generates RNA-guided single strand nicks in DNA due to the H840A mutation in the HNH catalytic domain
   9369..11400   +  CDS            gag-pol (fragment): Moloney murine leukemia virus Gag-Pol polyprotein; gag-pol; contains a read-through stop codon
  11508..11525   +  CDS            9xHis (fragment): 9xHis affinity tag
  11535..11584   +  CDS            SET1 (fragment): solubility-enhancement tag derived from T7 phage gene 10B
  11592..20      +  terminator     T7 terminator (across the origin): transcription terminator for bacteriophage T7 RNA polymerase
