[The description below was written by a language model from this plasmid's Addgene catalogue record and pLannotate feature annotations shown in this document.]
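Description:
pET-PE2-His (IK1822) is an 11.6 kb bacterial expression plasmid built on a pET-28b-type backbone for producing the PE2 prime editor protein in E. coli. It is selected with kanamycin through an aph(3')-Ia cassette. It replicates from a ColE1/pBR322-type origin accompanied by the bom region and the rop gene, which fits its listing as low copy. An f1 origin is also present. Short matches to tetracycline-resistance sequence and an AmpR promoter fragment in the annotation look like backbone remnants rather than functional markers.

The payload is a roughly 6.4 kb synthetic open reading frame described as bpNLS-nSpCas9(H840A)-MMLV RT-bpNLS-6xHis. A bacterial codon-optimized Streptococcus pyogenes Cas9 nickase carries the H840A mutation in the HNH domain. It is joined by a 33-amino-acid linker to the engineered Moloney murine leukemia virus reverse transcriptase bearing D200N, T306K, W313F, T330P and L603W, a segment taken from the parental mammalian PE2 plasmid. The automated annotation labels this region as a gag-pol fragment. Bipartite nuclear localization signals flank the fusion, and a short GS linker precedes the C-terminal 6xHis tag used for affinity purification; the tool labels the tag as a fragment of a 9xHis tag.

Expression is driven by a T7 promoter with an adjacent lac operator and the T7 gene 10 ribosome binding site, and it ends at a T7 terminator. The plasmid-borne lacI gene keeps the cassette repressed until induction with IPTG in a host that supplies T7 RNA polymerase. The purified, NLS-bearing protein is intended for assembling prime editing ribonucleoprotein complexes. The associated publication applies these complexes in zebrafish and primary human cells.
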