Addgene plasmid #170103: pET-PE2-His (IK1822)
Purpose: T7 promoter bacterial expression plasmid for PE2 (nSpCas9(H840A)-MMLV-RT) with C-terminal 6xHis-tag and bipartite NLS
Depositing lab: Keith Joung. Depositing organization: Massachusetts General Hospital. Publication: CRISPR prime editing with ribonucleoprotein complexes in zebrafish and primary human cells. Petri K, Zhang W, Ma J, Schmidts A, Lee H, Horng JE, Kim DY, Kurt IC, Clement K, Hsu JY, Pinello L, Maus MV, Joung JK, Yeh JJ. Nat Biotechnol. 2021 Apr 29. pii: 10.1038/s41587-021-00901-y. doi: 10.1038/s41587-021-00901-y. PubMed 33927418.
Backbone
  Vector backbone: pET
  Backbone size w/o insert (bp): 5238
  Total vector size (bp): 11619
  Vector type: Bacterial Expression, CRISPR
Growth in bacteria
  Bacterial resistance: Kanamycin, 50 μg/mL
  Growth temperature: 37°C
  Growth strain: DH5alpha
  Copy number: Low Copy
Gene/Insert
  Gene/Insert name: bpNLS-nSpCas9(H840A)-MMLVRT-bpNLS-6xHis
  Species: Synthetic; Streptococcus pyogenes and Moloney Murine Leukemia Virus
  Insert size (bp): 6381
  Mutation: Bacteria codon-optimized nSpCas9 (H840A) & M-MLV RT (D200N, T306K, W313F, T330P, L603W)
  Promoter: T7
  Tag / fusion protein: 6xHis tag (C terminal on insert)
  Cloning method: Gibson Cloning
  Sequencing primers: 5′ T7 (TAATACGACTCACTATAGGG); 3′ T7 Terminal (GCTAGTTATTGCTCAGCGG)
Resource information
  A portion of this plasmid was derived from a plasmid made by: M-MLV RT from the parental pCMV-PE2 plasmid (Addgene #132775)
Terms and licenses: Academic/Nonprofit Terms; Industry Terms: Not Available to Industry
Depositor comments: This is a bacterial codon-optimized SpCas9 (H840A) sequence within pET-28b backbone (Addgene #73018) fused to bipartite NLS, a 33-amino acid linker and the engineered M-MLV RT from the parental pCMV-PE2 plasmid (Addgene #132775). To this construct, a short GS linker and a 6xHis-tag are added to C terminus.
How to cite: pET-PE2-His (IK1822) was a gift from Keith Joung (Addgene plasmid # 170103 ; http://n2t.net/addgene:170103 ; RRID:Addgene_170103)
